Addgene plasmid #182576: LifeAct-GFP-Fis1
Purpose: Expresses LifeAct-GFP targeted to the outer mitochondrial membrane via the Fis1 tail anchor sequence
Depositing lab: Uri Manor. Depositing organization: Salk Institute for Biological Studies. Publication: Actin chromobody imaging reveals sub-organellar actin dynamics. Schiavon CR, Zhang T, Zhao B, Moore AS, Wales P, Andrade LR, Wu M, Sung TC, Dayn Y, Feng JW, Quintero OA, Shadel GS, Grosse R, Manor U. Nat Methods. 2020 Sep;17(9):917-921. doi: 10.1038/s41592-020-0926-5. Epub 2020 Aug 10. PubMed 32778832.
Backbone
  Vector backbone: pEGFP
  Backbone size w/o insert (bp): 3963
  Total vector size (bp): 4853
  Vector type: Mammalian Expression
Growth in bacteria
  Bacterial resistance: Kanamycin, 50 μg/mL
  Growth temperature: 37°C
  Growth strain: DH5alpha
  Copy number: High Copy
Gene/Insert
  Gene/Insert name: LifeAct-GFP-Fis1
  Insert size (bp): 890
  Tag / fusion protein: LifeAct (N terminal on insert); Fis1 (C terminal on insert)
Terms and licenses: Academic/Nonprofit Terms; Industry Terms: Not Available to Industry
How to cite: LifeAct-GFP-Fis1 was a gift from Uri Manor (Addgene plasmid # 182576 ; http://n2t.net/addgene:182576 ; RRID:Addgene_182576)
