[The description below was written by a language model from this plasmid's Addgene catalogue record and pLannotate feature annotations shown in this document.]
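Description:
LifeAct-GFP-Fis1 is a mammalian expression plasmid of about 4.9 kb built on a pEGFP backbone. It encodes a filamentous-actin probe anchored to the outer mitochondrial membrane. It is maintained in bacteria at high copy through a ColE1/pUC-type origin and selected with kanamycin. The resistance gene is the Tn5 NeoR/KanR aminoglycoside phosphotransferase, placed behind tandem bacterial (bla) and SV40 early promoters and followed by an HSV TK polyadenylation signal. This arrangement gives kanamycin resistance in E. coli and should also allow G418 selection in mammalian cells. An f1 origin is also present. Short annotated fragments of ble, SV40 large T antigen and the bGH poly(A) signal look like backbone remnants or partial matches rather than functional parts.

The expression cassette is driven by the human CMV immediate-early enhancer and promoter and terminated by the SV40 poly(A) signal. The annotated segments indicate a three-part fusion protein. At the N-terminus is Lifeact, the 17-residue peptide from yeast Abp140 that binds F-actin, followed by EGFP as the fluorescent reporter. At the C-terminus is a short Fis1 fragment, which the annotation matches to the Saccharomyces cerevisiae protein. This fragment supplies the tail-anchor sequence that inserts into the outer mitochondrial membrane.

Tethering the actin-binding probe to the mitochondrial surface restricts it to that membrane, so it should preferentially report actin filaments lying close to mitochondria rather than the whole cellular actin network. The associated publication concerns imaging of sub-organellar actin dynamics, which fits use of this construct for live fluorescence microscopy of mitochondria-associated actin in transfected mammalian cells.
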