Features (pLannotate 1.2.2; 16 found; start..end, strand, type, name):
    320..523     +  promoter       CMV promoter: human cytomegalovirus (CMV) immediate early promoter
    546..589     +  misc_feature   MCS (fragment): multiple cloning site
    590..640     +  CDS            Lifeact: peptide that binds filamentous actin (Riedl et al., 2008) first 17 amino acids of budding yeast Abp140
    662..1378    +  CDS            EGFP: EGFP is a basic (constitutively fluorescent) green fluorescent protein published in 1996, derived from Aequorea victoria. It is reported to be a rapidly-maturing weak dimer with moderate acid sensitivity.
   1385..1480    +  CDS            FIS1 (fragment): FIS1_YEAST - Also known as MDV2. Experimental evidence at protein level: Swiss-Prot protein existence level 1. Has a role in mitochondrial fission. Has a role in outer membrane fission but not matrix separation. Required for targeting MDV1 to the mitochondria. Regulates the assembly of DNM1 into punctate structures, in the mitochondrial tubules, promoting mitochondrial membrane constriction and/or division. From Saccharomyces cerevisiae (strain ATCC 204508 / S288c) (Baker's yeast).
   1499..1582    +  CDS            large T antigen (fragment): large T antigen from SV40 (simian virus 40)
   1605..1726    +  polyA_signal   SV40 poly(A) signal: SV40 polyadenylation signal
   1760..2188    -  rep_origin     f1 ori (sequence partly withheld): f1 bacteriophage origin of replication; arrow indicates direction of (+) strand synthesis
   2215..2319    +  promoter       AmpR promoter: bla
   2321..2678    +  promoter       SV40 promoter: SV40 enhancer and early promoter
   2713..3507    +  CDS            NeoR/KanR: aminoglycoside phosphotransferase from Tn5; aph(3')-II (or nptII); confers resistance to neomycin, kanamycin, and G418 (Geneticin®)
   3528..3680    +  CDS            ble (fragment): BLE_KLEPN - Experimental evidence at protein level: Swiss-Prot protein existence level 1. Binding protein with a strong affinity to the bleomycin family of antibiotics. Binds to CL990; an antimitotic-antibiotic compound. From Klebsiella pneumoniae.
   3739..3786    +  polyA_signal   HSV TK poly(A) signal: herpes simplex virus thymidine kinase polyadenylation signal (Cole and Stacy, 1985)
   3877..3893    -  polyA_signal   bGH poly(A) signal (fragment): bovine growth hormone polyadenylation signal
   4115..4703    +  rep_origin     ori: high-copy-number ColE1/pMB1/pBR322/pUC origin of replication
   4818..319     +  enhancer       CMV enhancer (across the origin): human cytomegalovirus immediate early enhancer
>Addgene plasmid #182576 | LifeAct-GFP-Fis1 | addgene full sequence | sequence record 358681 | Addgene NGS Result
ATATATGGAGTTCCGCGTTACATAACTTACGGTAAATGGCCCGCCTGGCTGACCGCCCAACGACCCCCGC
CCATTGACGTCAATAATGACGTATGTTCCCATAGTAACGCCAATAGGGACTTTCCATTGACGTCAATGGG
TGGAGTATTTACGGTAAACTGTCCACTTGGCAGTACATCAAGTGTATCATATGCCAAGTACGCCCCCTAT
TGACGTCAATGACGGTAAATGGCCCGCCTGGCATTATGCCCAGTACATGACCTTATGGGACTTTCCTACT
TGGCAGTACATCTACGTATTAGTCATCGCTATTACCATGGTGATGCGGTTTTGGCAGTACATCAATGGGC
GTGGATAGCGGTTTGACTCACGGGGATTTCCAAGTCTCCACCCCATTGACGTCAATGGGAGTTTGTTTTG
GCACCAAAATCAACGGGACTTTCCAAAATGTCGTAACAACTCCGCCCCATTGACGCAAATGGGCGGTAGG
CGTGTACGGTGGGAGGTCTATATAAGCAGAGCTGGTTTAGTGAACCGTCAGATCCGCTAGCGCTACCGGA
CTCAGATCTCGAGCTCAAGCTTCGAATTCATGGGTGTCGCAGATTTGATCAAGAAATTCGAAAGCATCTC
AAAGGAAGAAGGGGATCCACCGGTCGCCACCATGGTGAGCAAGGGCGAGGAGCTGTTCACCGGGGTGGTG
CCCATCCTGGTCGAGCTGGACGGCGACGTAAACGGCCACAAGTTCAGCGTGTCCGGCGAGGGCGAGGGCG
ATGCCACCTACGGCAAGCTGACCCTGAAGTTCATCTGCACCACCGGCAAGCTGCCCGTGCCCTGGCCCAC
CCTCGTGACCACCCTGACCTACGGCGTGCAGTGCTTCAGCCGCTACCCCGACCACATGAAGCAGCACGAC
TTCTTCAAGTCCGCCATGCCCGAAGGCTACGTCCAGGAGCGCACCATCTTCTTCAAGGACGACGGCAACT
ACAAGACCCGCGCCGAGGTGAAGTTCGAGGGCGACACCCTGGTGAACCGCATCGAGCTGAAGGGCATCGA
CTTCAAGGAGGACGGCAACATCCTGGGGCACAAGCTGGAGTACAACTACAACAGCCACAACGTCTATATC
ATGGCCGACAAGCAGAAGAACGGCATCAAGGTGAACTTCAAGATCCGCCACAACATCGAGGACGGCAGCG
TGCAGCTCGCCGACCACTACCAGCAGAACACCCCCATCGGCGACGGCCCCGTGCTGCTGCCCGACAACCA
CTACCTGAGCACCCAGTCCGCCCTGAGCAAAGACCCCAACGAGAAGCGCGATCACATGGTCCTGCTGGAG
TTCGTGACCGCCGCCGGGATCACTCTCGGCATGGACGAGCTGTACAAGGGGCCGATTCAGAAAGAAACCC
TGAAAGGCGTGGTGGTGGCGGGCGGCGTGCTGGCGGGCGCGGTGGCGGTGGCGAGCTTTTTTCTGCGCAA
CAAACGCCGCTAAGCGGCCGCGACTCTAGATCATAATCAGCCATACCACATTTGTAGAGGTTTTACTTGC
TTTAAAAAACCTCCCACACCTCCCCCTGAACCTGAAACATAAAATGAATGCAATTGTTGTTGTTAACTTG
TTTATTGCAGCTTATAATGGTTACAAATAAAGCAATAGCATCACAAATTTCACAAATAAAGCATTTTTTT
CACTGCATTCTAGTTGTGGTTTGTCCAAACTCATCAATGTATCTTAAGGCGTAAATTGTAAGCGTTAATA
TTTTGTTAAAATTCGCGTTAAATTTTTGTTAAATCAGCTCATTTTTTAACCAATAGGCCGAAATCGGCAA
AATCCCTTATAAATCAAAAGAATAGACCGAGATAGGGT
[37 nt withheld, positions 1859-1895]
AAAGAACGTGGACTCCAACGTCAAAGG
[49 nt withheld, positions 1923-1971]
T
[91 nt withheld, positions 1973-2063]
G
[124 nt withheld, positions 2065-2188]
CAGGTGGCACTTTTCGGGGAAATGTGCGCGGAACCCCTATTTGTTTATTTTTCTAAATACATTCAAATAT
GTATCCGCTCATGAGACAATAACCCTGATAAATGCTTCAATAATATTGAAAAAGGAAGAGTCCTGAGGCG
GAAAGAACCAGCTGTGGAATGTGTGTCAGTTAGGGTGTGGAAAGTCCCCAGGCTCCCCAGCAGGCAGAAG
TATGCAAAGCATGCATCTCAATTAGTCAGCAACCAGGTGTGGAAAGTCCCCAGGCTCCCCAGCAGGCAGA
AGTATGCAAAGCATGCATCTCAATTAGTCAGCAACCATAGTCCCGCCCCTAACTCCGCCCATCCCGCCCC
TAACTCCGCCCAGTTCCGCCCATTCTCCGCCCCATGGCTGACTAATTTTTTTTATTTATGCAGAGGCCGA
GGCCGCCTCGGCCTCTGAGCTATTCCAGAAGTAGTGAGGAGGCTTTTTTGGAGGCCTAGGCTTTTGCAAA
GATCGATCAAGAGACAGGATGAGGATCGTTTCGCATGATTGAACAAGATGGATTGCACGCAGGTTCTCCG
GCCGCTTGGGTGGAGAGGCTATTCGGCTATGACTGGGCACAACAGACAATCGGCTGCTCTGATGCCGCCG
TGTTCCGGCTGTCAGCGCAGGGGCGCCCGGTTCTTTTTGTCAAGACCGACCTGTCCGGTGCCCTGAATGA
ACTGCAAGACGAGGCAGCGCGGCTATCGTGGCTGGCCACGACGGGCGTTCCTTGCGCAGCTGTGCTCGAC
GTTGTCACTGAAGCGGGAAGGGACTGGCTGCTATTGGGCGAAGTGCCGGGGCAGGATCTCCTGTCATCTC
ACCTTGCTCCTGCCGAGAAAGTATCCATCATGGCTGATGCAATGCGGCGGCTGCATACGCTTGATCCGGC
TACCTGCCCATTCGACCACCAAGCGAAACATCGCATCGAGCGAGCACGTACTCGGATGGAAGCCGGTCTT
GTCGATCAGGATGATCTGGACGAAGAGCATCAGGGGCTCGCGCCAGCCGAACTGTTCGCCAGGCTCAAGG
CGAGCATGCCCGACGGCGAGGATCTCGTCGTGACCCATGGCGATGCCTGCTTGCCGAATATCATGGTGGA
AAATGGCCGCTTTTCTGGATTCATCGACTGTGGCCGGCTGGGTGTGGCGGACCGCTATCAGGACATAGCG
TTGGCTACCCGTGATATTGCTGAAGAGCTTGGCGGCGAATGGGCTGACCGCTTCCTCGTGCTTTACGGTA
TCGCCGCTCCCGATTCGCAGCGCATCGCCTTCTATCGCCTTCTTGACGAGTTCTTCTGAGCGGGACTCTG
GGGTTCGAAATGACCGACCAAGCGACGCCCAACCTGCCATCACGAGATTTCGATTCCACCGCCGCCTTCT
ATGAAAGGTTGGGCTTCGGAATCGTTTTCCGGGACGCCGGCTGGATGATCCTCCAGCGCGGGGATCTCAT
GCTGGAGTTCTTCGCCCACCCTAGGGGGAGGCTAACTGAAACACGGAAGGAGACAATACCGGAAGGAACC
CGCGCTATGACGGCAATAAAAAGACAGAATAAAACGCACGGTGTTGGGTCGTTTGTTCATAAACGCGGGG
TTCGGTCCCAGGGCTGGCACTCTGTCGATACCCCACCGAGACCCCATTGGGGCCAATACGCCCGCGTTTC
TTCCTTTTCCCCACCCCACCCCCCAAGTTCGGGTGAAGGCCCAGGGCTCGCAGCCAACGTCGGGGCGGCA
GGCCCTGCCATAGCCTCAGGTTACTCATATATACTTTAGATTGATTTAAAACTTCATTTTTAATTTAAAA
GGATCTAGGTGAAGATCCTTTTTGATAATCTCATGACCAAAATCCCTTAACGTGAGTTTTCGTTCCACTG
AGCGTCAGACCCCGTAGAAAAGATCAAAGGATCTTCTTGAGATCCTTTTTTTCTGCGCGTAATCTGCTGC
TTGCAAACAAAAAAACCACCGCTACCAGCGGTGGTTTGTTTGCCGGATCAAGAGCTACCAACTCTTTTTC
CGAAGGTAACTGGCTTCAGCAGAGCGCAGATACCAAATACTGTTCTTCTAGTGTAGCCGTAGTTAGGCCA
CCACTTCAAGAACTCTGTAGCACCGCCTACATACCTCGCTCTGCTAATCCTGTTACCAGTGGCTGCTGCC
AGTGGCGATAAGTCGTGTCTTACCGGGTTGGACTCAAGACGATAGTTACCGGATAAGGCGCAGCGGTCGG
GCTGAACGGGGGGTTCGTGCACACAGCCCAGCTTGGAGCGAACGACCTACACCGAACTGAGATACCTACA
GCGTGAGCTATGAGAAAGCGCCACGCTTCCCGAAGGGAGAAAGGCGGACAGGTATCCGGTAAGCGGCAGG
GTCGGAACAGGAGAGCGCACGAGGGAGCTTCCAGGGGGAAACGCCTGGTATCTTTATAGTCCTGTCGGGT
TTCGCCACCTCTGACTTGAGCGTCGATTTTTGTGATGCTCGTCAGGGGGGCGGAGCCTATGGAAAAACGC
CAGCAACGCGGCCTTTTTACGGTTCCTGGCCTTTTGCTGGCCTTTTGCTCACATGTTCTTTCCTGCGTTA
TCCCCTGATTCTGTGGATAACCGTATTACCGCCATGCATTAGTTATTAATAGTAATCAATTACGGGGTCA
TTAGTTCATAGCCC
